Addgene plasmid #134643: pAT888_CMV/CAG_PUFa-hTET1(CD)
Purpose: 3rd generation lentiviral expression of untagged Casilio-ME1 effector PUFa-hTET1(CD) in mammalian cells
Depositing lab: Albert Cheng. Depositing organization: Jackson Laboratory. Publication: Enhanced CRISPR-based DNA demethylation by Casilio-ME-mediated RNA-guided coupling of methylcytosine oxidation and DNA repair pathways. Taghbalout A, Du M, Jillette N, Rosikiewicz W, Rath A, Heinen CD, Li S, Cheng AW. Nat Commun. 2019 Sep 20;10(1):4296. doi: 10.1038/s41467-019-12339-7. PubMed 31541098.
Backbone
  Vector backbone: pLX302
  Backbone manufacturer: Plasmid #25896
  Backbone size w/o insert (bp): 9573
  Total vector size (bp): 11943
  Vector type: Mammalian Expression, Lentiviral, CRISPR, Synthetic Biology
  Selectable markers: Puromycin
Growth in bacteria
  Bacterial resistance: Ampicillin, 100 μg/mL
  Growth temperature: 30°C
  Growth strain: NEB Stable
  Copy number: Low Copy
Gene/Insert
  Gene/Insert name: PUFa-hTET1CD(1418-2136)
  Species: H. sapiens (human), Synthetic
  Insert size (bp): 3561
  Promoter: CMV/CAG
  Tag / fusion protein: PUFa-TET1(CD)
  Cloning method: Gateway Cloning
  Sequencing primers: 5′ cgcaaatgggcggtaggcgtg; 3′ agcagcgtatccacatagcg
Terms and licenses: Academic/Nonprofit Terms; Industry Terms: Not Available to Industry
How to cite: pAT888_CMV/CAG_PUFa-hTET1(CD) was a gift from Albert Cheng (Addgene plasmid # 134643)
