[The description below was written by a language model from this plasmid's Addgene catalogue record and pLannotate feature annotations shown in this document.]
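Description:
pAT888_CMV/CAG_PUFa-hTET1(CD) is a third-generation, self-inactivating lentiviral expression plasmid built on the pLX302 Gateway destination backbone, intended for delivery of a Casilio-ME1 DNA demethylation effector into mammalian cells. In bacteria it is maintained through a ColE1/pUC-type origin with ampicillin resistance (AmpR), and an f1 origin is also present; the catalogue lists it as low copy. The viral portion has the standard layout: an RSV promoter driving a truncated HIV-1 5' LTR, the Ψ packaging signal with a gag fragment, the RRE for Rev-dependent export of the genomic RNA, a cPPT/CTS, WPRE to boost transcript expression, and a ΔU3 3' LTR followed by an SV40 poly(A) signal. An internal hPGK promoter drives puromycin N-acetyltransferase for selection of transduced cells.

The payload sits between attB1 and attB2 sites left by Gateway recombination. It encodes three tandem SV40 nuclear localization signals, a PUM1-derived PUF RNA-binding domain (PUFa), and the catalytic domain of human TET1 (residues 1418–2136), the dioxygenase that oxidises 5-methylcytosine to 5hmC and further products as the first step of active demethylation. In the Casilio system, the PUF domain binds cognate sites appended to a guide RNA, so the effector is recruited to dCas9-targeted loci. The catalogue names the promoter as CMV/CAG, but the feature table annotates only a CMV enhancer and CMV promoter upstream of the insert. A backbone V5 tag lies downstream of attB2; since the effector is described as untagged, it is presumably not translated as part of the fusion. The sequenced record (11,493 nt) is somewhat shorter than the listed total size of 11,943 bp.
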