Features (pLannotate 1.2.2; 35 found; start..end, strand, type, name):
      1..589     +  rep_origin     ori: high-copy-number ColE1/pMB1/pBR322/pUC origin of replication
    772..864     +  CDS            lacI (fragment): lac repressor; lacI; The lac repressor binds to the lac operator to inhibit transcription in E. coli. This inhibition can be relieved by adding lactose or isopropyl-β-D-thiogalactopyranoside (IPTG).
    877..898     +  protein_bind   CAP binding site: CAP binding activates transcription in the presence of cAMP. E. coli catabolite activator protein
    913..943     +  promoter       lac promoter: promoter for the E. coli lac operon
    947..969     +  protein_bind   lac operator (fragment): The lac repressor binds to the lac operator to inhibit transcription in E. coli. This inhibition can be relieved by adding lactose or isopropyl-β-D-thiogalactopyranoside (IPTG). lac repressor encoded by lacI
   1012..1030    +  promoter       T3 promoter: promoter for bacteriophage T3 RNA polymerase
   1058..1284    +  promoter       RSV promoter: Rous sarcoma virus enhancer/promoter
   1285..1465    +  LTR            5' LTR (truncated): truncated 5' long terminal repeat (LTR) from HIV-1
   1512..1637    +  misc_feature   HIV-1 Ψ: packaging signal of human immunodeficiency virus type 1
   1621..1984    +  CDS            HIV-1 gag (fragment): gag protein from human immunodeficiency virus 1; gag
   2130..2363    +  misc_feature   RRE: The Rev response element (RRE) of HIV-1 allows for Rev-dependent mRNA export from the nucleus to the cytoplasm.
   2740..2766    +  CDS            Rev (fragment): human immunodeficiency virus 1 (HIV-1) Rev protein; rev; enhances nuclear export of unspliced and incompletely spliced viral mRNAs
   2767..3267    +  promoter       hPGK promoter: human phosphoglycerate kinase 1 promoter
   3289..3888    +  CDS            PuroR (fragment): puromycin N-acetyltransferase; pac from Streptomyces; confers resistance to puromycin
   3930..4047    +  misc_feature   cPPT/CTS: central polypurine tract and central termination sequence of HIV-1
   4164..4467    +  enhancer       CMV enhancer: human cytomegalovirus immediate early enhancer
   4468..4671    +  promoter       CMV promoter: human cytomegalovirus (CMV) immediate early promoter
   4694..4718    +  protein_bind   attB1: mutant version of attB; recombination site for the Gateway® BP reaction BP Clonase™
   4769..4789    +  CDS            SV40 NLS: nuclear localization signal of SV40 (simian virus 40) large T antigen
   4793..4813    +  CDS            SV40 NLS: nuclear localization signal of SV40 (simian virus 40) large T antigen
   4817..4837    +  CDS            SV40 NLS: nuclear localization signal of SV40 (simian virus 40) large T antigen
   4955..6001    +  CDS            PUM1 (fragment): PUM1_HUMAN - Also known as KIAA0099 From Homo sapiens (Human).
   6110..8269    +  CDS            TET1 (fragment): TET1_HUMAN - Also known as CXXC6, KIAA1676, LCX. Experimental evidence at protein level: Swiss-Prot protein existence level 1. Dioxygenase that catalyzes the conversion of the modified genomic base 5-methylcytosine (5mC) into 5-hydroxymethylcytosine (5hmC) and plays a key role in active DNA demethylation. Also mediates subsequent conversion of 5hmC into 5-formylcytosine (5fC), and conversion of 5fC to 5-carboxylcytosine (5caC). Conversion of 5mC into 5hmC, 5fC and 5caC probably constitutes the first step in cytosine demethylation. Methylation at the C5 position of cytosine bases is an epigenet
   8294..8318    -  protein_bind   attB2: mutant version of attB; recombination site for the Gateway® BP reaction BP Clonase™
   8320..8361    +  CDS            V5 tag: epitope tag from simian virus 5
   8403..8991    +  misc_feature   WPRE: woodchuck hepatitis virus posttranscriptional regulatory element
   9042..9061    +  misc_feature   cPPT/CTS (fragment): central polypurine tract and central termination sequence of HIV-1
   9063..9296    +  LTR            3' LTR (ΔU3): self-inactivating 3' long terminal repeat (LTR) from HIV-1
   9374..9495    +  polyA_signal   SV40 poly(A) signal: SV40 polyadenylation signal
   9535..9670    +  rep_origin     SV40 ori: SV40 origin of replication
   9691..9709    -  promoter       T7 promoter: promoter for bacteriophage T7 RNA polymerase
   9717..9872    +  CDS            lacZα (fragment): LacZα fragment of β-galactosidase; lacZ fragment
   9877..10305   +  rep_origin     f1 ori (sequence partly withheld): f1 bacteriophage origin of replication; arrow indicates direction of (+) strand synthesis
  10358..10462   +  promoter       AmpR promoter: bla
  10463..11323   +  CDS            AmpR: β-lactamase; bla; confers resistance to ampicillin, carbenicillin, and related antibiotics
>Addgene plasmid #134643 | pAT888_CMV/CAG_PUFa-hTET1(CD) | addgene full sequence | sequence record 271773 | Addgene NGS Result
TTGAGATCCTTTTTTTCTGCGCGTAATCTGCTGCTTGCAAACAAAAAAACCACCGCTACCAGCGGTGGTT
TGTTTGCCGGATCAAGAGCTACCAACTCTTTTTCCGAAGGTAACTGGCTTCAGCAGAGCGCAGATACCAA
ATACTGTTCTTCTAGTGTAGCCGTAGTTAGGCCACCACTTCAAGAACTCTGTAGCACCGCCTACATACCT
CGCTCTGCTAATCCTGTTACCAGTGGCTGCTGCCAGTGGCGATAAGTCGTGTCTTACCGGGTTGGACTCA
AGACGATAGTTACCGGATAAGGCGCAGCGGTCGGGCTGAACGGGGGGTTCGTGCACACAGCCCAGCTTGG
AGCGAACGACCTACACCGAACTGAGATACCTACAGCGTGAGCTATGAGAAAGCGCCACGCTTCCCGAAGG
GAGAAAGGCGGACAGGTATCCGGTAAGCGGCAGGGTCGGAACAGGAGAGCGCACGAGGGAGCTTCCAGGG
GGAAACGCCTGGTATCTTTATAGTCCTGTCGGGTTTCGCCACCTCTGACTTGAGCGTCGATTTTTGTGAT
GCTCGTCAGGGGGGCGGAGCCTATGGAAAAACGCCAGCAACGCGGCCTTTTTACGGTTCCTGGCCTTTTG
CTGGCCTTTTGCTCACATGTTCTTTCCTGCGTTATCCCCTGATTCTGTGGATAACCGTATTACCGCCTTT
GAGTGAGCTGATACCGCTCGCCGCAGCCGAACGACCGAGCGCAGCGAGTCAGTGAGCGAGGAAGCGGAAG
AGCGCCCAATACGCAAACCGCCTCTCCCCGCGCGTTGGCCGATTCATTAATGCAGCTGGCACGACAGGTT
TCCCGACTGGAAAGCGGGCAGTGAGCGCAACGCAATTAATGTGAGTTAGCTCACTCATTAGGCACCCCAG
GCTTTACACTTTATGCTTCCGGCTCGTATGTTGTGTGGAATTGTGAGCGGATAACAATTTCACACAGGAA
ACAGCTATGACCATGATTACGCCAAGCGCGCAATTAACCCTCACTAAAGGGAACAAAAGCTGGAGCTGCA
AGCTTAATGTAGTCTTATGCAATACTCTTGTAGTCTTGCAACATGGTAACGATGAGTTAGCAACATGCCT
TACAAGGAGAGAAAAAGCACCGTGCATGCCGATTGGTGGAAGTAAGGTGGTACGATCGTGCCTTATTAGG
AAGGCAACAGACGGGTCTGACATGGATTGGACGAACCACTGAATTGCCGCATTGCAGAGATATTGTATTT
AAGTGCCTAGCTCGATACATAAACGGGTCTCTCTGGTTAGACCAGATCTGAGCCTGGGAGCTCTCTGGCT
AACTAGGGAACCCACTGCTTAAGCCTCAATAAAGCTTGCCTTGAGTGCTTCAAGTAGTGTGTGCCCGTCT
GTTGTGTGACTCTGGTAACTAGAGATCCCTCAGACCCTTTTAGTCAGTGTGGAAAATCTCTAGCAGTGGC
GCCCGAACAGGGACTTGAAAGCGAAAGGGAAACCAGAGGAGCTCTCTCGACGCAGGACTCGGCTTGCTGA
AGCGCGCACGGCAAGAGGCGAGGGGCGGCGACTGGTGAGTACGCCAAAAATTTTGACTAGCGGAGGCTAG
AAGGAGAGAGATGGGTGCGAGAGCGTCAGTATTAAGCGGGGGAGAATTAGATCGCGATGGGAAAAAATTC
GGTTAAGGCCAGGGGGAAAGAAAAAATATAAATTAAAACATATAGTATGGGCAAGCAGGGAGCTAGAACG
ATTCGCAGTTAATCCTGGCCTGTTAGAAACATCAGAAGGCTGTAGACAAATACTGGGACAGCTACAACCA
TCCCTTCAGACAGGATCAGAAGAACTTAGATCATTATATAATACAGTAGCAACCCTCTATTGTGTGCATC
AAAGGATAGAGATAAAAGACACCAAGGAAGCTTTAGACAAGATAGAGGAAGAGCAAAACAAAAGTAAGAC
CACCGCACAGCAAGCGGCCGCTGATCTTCAGACCTGGAGGAGGAGATATGAGGGACAATTGGAGAAGTGA
ATTATATAAATATAAAGTAGTAAAAATTGAACCATTAGGAGTAGCACCCACCAAGGCAAAGAGAAGAGTG
GTGCAGAGAGAAAAAAGAGCAGTGGGAATAGGAGCTTTGTTCCTTGGGTTCTTGGGAGCAGCAGGAAGCA
CTATGGGCGCAGCGTCAATGACGCTGACGGTACAGGCCAGACAATTATTGTCTGGTATAGTGCAGCAGCA
GAACAATTTGCTGAGGGCTATTGAGGCGCAACAGCATCTGTTGCAACTCACAGTCTGGGGCATCAAGCAG
CTCCAGGCAAGAATCCTGGCTGTGGAAAGATACCTAAAGGATCAACAGCTCCTGGGGATTTGGGGTTGCT
CTGGAAAACTCATTTGCACCACTGCTGTGCCTTGGAATGCTAGTTGGAGTAATAAATCTCTGGAACAGAT
TTGGAATCACACGACCTGGATGGAGTGGGACAGAGAAATTAACAATTACACAAGCTTAATACACTCCTTA
ATTGAAGAATCGCAAAACCAGCAAGAAAAGAATGAACAAGAATTATTGGAATTAGATAAATGGGCAAGTT
TGTGGAATTGGTTTAACATAACAAATTGGCTGTGGTATATAAAATTATTCATAATGATAGTAGGAGGCTT
GGTAGGTTTAAGAATAGTTTTTGCTGTACTTTCTATAGTGAATAGAGTTAGGCAGGGATATTCACCATTA
TCGTTTCAGACCCACCTCCCAACCCCGAGGGGACCCTTGCGCCTTTTCCAAGGCAGCCCTGGGTTTGCGC
AGGGACGCGGCTGCTCTGGGCGTGGTTCCGGGAAACGCAGCGGCGCCGACCCTGGGTCTCGCACATTCTT
CACGTCCGTTCGCAGCGTCACCCGGATCTTCGCCGCTACCCTTGTGGGCCCCCCGGCGACGCTTCCTGCT
CCGCCCCTAAGTCGGGAAGGTTCCTTGCGGTTCGCGGCGTGCCGGACGTGACAAACGGAAGCCGCACGTC
TCACTAGTACCCTCGCAGACGGACAGCGCCAGGGAGCAATGGCAGCGCGCCGACCGCGATGGGCTGTGGC
CAATAGCGGCTGCTCAGCAGGGCGCGCCGAGAGCAGCGGCCGGGAAGGGGCGGTGCGGGAGGCGGGGTGT
GGGGCGGTAGTGTGGGCCCTGTTCCTGCCCGCGCGGTGTTCCGCATTCTGCAAGCCTCCGGAGCGCACGT
CGGCAGTCGGCTCCCTCGTTGACCGAATCACCGACCTCTCTCCCCAGGGGGTACCACCGGAGCTTACCAT
GACCGAGTACAAGCCCACGGTGCGCCTCGCCACCCGCGACGACGTCCCCAGGGCCGTACGCACCCTCGCC
GCCGCGTTCGCCGACTACCCCGCCACGCGCCACACCGTCGATCCGGACCGCCACATCGAGCGGGTCACCG
AGCTGCAAGAACTCTTCCTCACGCGCGTCGGGCTCGACATCGGCAAGGTGTGGGTCGCGGACGACGGCGC
CGCCGTGGCGGTCTGGACCACGCCGGAGAGCGTCGAAGCGGGGGCGGTGTTCGCCGAGATCGGCCCGCGC
ATGGCCGAGTTGAGCGGTTCCCGGCTGGCCGCGCAGCAACAGATGGAAGGCCTCCTGGCGCCGCACCGGC
CCAAGGAGCCCGCGTGGTTCCTGGCCACCGTCGGCGTCTCGCCCGACCACCAGGGCAAGGGTCTGGGCAG
CGCCGTCGTGCTCCCCGGAGTGGAGGCGGCCGAGCGCGCCGGGGTGCCCGCCTTCCTGGAGACCTCCGCG
CCCCGCAACCTCCCCTTCTACGAGCGGCTCGGCTTCACCGTCACCGCCGACGTCGAGGTGCCCGAAGGAC
CGCGCACCTGGTGCATGACCCGCAAGCCCGGTGCCTGAGAATTCTAGATCTTGAGACAAATGGCAGTATT
CATCCACAATTTTAAAAGAAAAGGGGGGATTGGGGGGTACAGTGCAGGGGAAAGAATAGTAGACATAATA
GCAACAGACATACAAACTAAAGAATTACAAAAACAAATTACAAAAATTCAAAATTTTCGGGTTTATTACA
GGGACAGCAGAGATCCACTTTGGCGCCGGCTCGAGGGGGCCCGGGGTTATTAATAGTAATCAATTACGGG
GTCATTAGTTCATAGCCCATATATGGAGTTCCGCGTTACATAACTTACGGTAAATGGCCCGCCTGGCTGA
CCGCCCAACGACCCCCGCCCATTGACGTCAATAATGACGTATGTTCCCATAGTAACGCCAATAGGGACTT
TCCATTGACGTCAATGGGTGGAGTATTTACGGTAAACTGCCCACTTGGCAGTACATCAAGTGTATCATAT
GCCAAGTACGCCCCCTATTGACGTCAATGACGGTAAATGGCCCGCCTGGCATTATGCCCAGTACATGACC
TTATGGGACTTTCCTACTTGGCAGTACATCTACGTATTAGTCATCGCTATTACCATGGTGATGCGGTTTT
GGCAGTACATCAATGGGCGTGGATAGCGGTTTGACTCACGGGGATTTCCAAGTCTCCACCCCATTGACGT
CAATGGGAGTTTGTTTTGGCACCAAAATCAACGGGACTTTCCAAAATGTCGTAACAACTCCGCCCCATTG
ACGCAAATGGGCGGTAGGCGTGTACGGTGGGAGGTCTATATAAGCAGAGCTCTCTGGCTAACTGTCGGGA
TCAACAAGTTTGTACAAAAAAGCAGGCTCCGAATTCACCGGTGCCGCCACCATGATCGATGGCGGAGGCG
GATCTGATCCAAAAAAGAAGAGAAAGGTAGATCCAAAAAAGAAGAGAAAGGTAGATCCAAAAAAGAAGAG
AAAGGTAGGATCTACCGGATCTAGAAACGATGGTGGTGGTGGAAGCGGGGGTGGGGGCAGCGGTGGAGGG
GGAAGCGGGCGCGCCGGGATCCTCCCCCCCAAGAAAAAGAGGAAGGTATCTAGAGGCCGCAGCCGCCTTT
TGGAAGATTTTCGAAACAACCGGTACCCCAATTTACAACTGCGGGAGATTGCTGGACATATAATGGAATT
TTCCCAAGACCAGCATGGGTCCAGATTCATTCAGCTGAAACTGGAGCGTGCCACACCAGCTGAGCGCCAG
CTTGTCTTCAATGAAATCCTCCAGGCTGCCTACCAACTCATGGTGGATGTGTTTGGTAATTACGTCATTC
AGAAGTTCTTTGAATTTGGCAGTCTTGAACAGAAGCTGGCTTTGGCAGAACGGATTCGAGGCCACGTCCT
GTCATTGGCACTACAGATGTATGGCAGCCGTGTTATCGAGAAAGCTCTTGAGTTTATTCCTTCAGACCAG
CAGAATGAGATGGTTCGGGAACTAGATGGCCATGTCTTGAAGTGTGTGAAAGATCAGAATGGCAATCACG
TGGTTCAGAAATGCATTGAATGTGTACAGCCCCAGTCTTTGCAATTTATCATCGACGCGTTTAAGGGACA
GGTATTTGCCTTATCCACACATCCTTATGGCTGCCGAGTGATTCAGAGAATCCTGGAGCACTGTCTCCCT
GACCAGACACTCCCTATTTTAGAGGAGCTTCACCAGCACACAGAGCAGCTGGTACAGGATCAATATGGAA
ATTATGTAATCCAACATGTACTGGAGCACGGTCGTCCTGAGGATAAAAGCAAAATTGTAGCAGAAATCCG
AGGCAATGTACTTGTATTGAGTCAGCACAAATTTGCAAGCAATGTTGTGGAGAAGTGTGTTACTCACGCC
TCACGTACGGAGCGCGCTGTGCTCATCGACGAGGTGTGCACCATGAACGACGGTCCCCACAGTGCCTTAT
ACACCATGATGAAGGACCAGTATGCCAACTACGTGGTCCAGAAGATGATTGACGTGGCGGAGCCAGGCCA
GCGGAAGATCGTCATGCATAAGATCCGGCCCCACATCGCAACTCTTCGTAAGTACACCTATGGCAAGCAC
ATTCTGGCCAAGCTGGAGAAGTACTACATGAAGAACGGTGTTGACTTAGGGGACCCAAAGAAGAAGCGCA
AAGTGGATCCTAAAAAGAAAAGAAAGGTAGGCGGCCGCGGGGGAGGCGGTTCCGGTGGCGGCGGAAGCGG
AGGTGGAGGATCAGGGCCGGCCGAACTGCCCACCTGCAGCTGTCTTGATCGAGTTATACAAAAAGACAAA
GGCCCATATTATACACACCTTGGGGCAGGACCAAGTGTTGCTGCTGTCAGGGAAATCATGGAGAATAGGT
ATGGTCAAAAAGGAAACGCAATAAGGATAGAAATAGTAGTGTACACCGGTAAAGAAGGGAAAAGCTCTCA
TGGGTGTCCAATTGCTAAGTGGGTTTTAAGAAGAAGCAGTGATGAAGAAAAAGTTCTTTGTTTGGTCCGG
CAGCGTACAGGCCACCACTGTCCAACTGCTGTGATGGTGGTGCTCATCATGGTGTGGGATGGCATCCCTC
TTCCAATGGCCGACCGGCTATACACAGAGCTCACAGAGAATCTAAAGTCATACAATGGGCACCCTACCGA
CAGAAGATGCACCCTCAATGAAAATCGTACCTGTACATGTCAAGGAATTGATCCAGAGACTTGTGGAGCT
TCATTCTCTTTTGGCTGTTCATGGAGTATGTACTTTAATGGCTGTAAGTTTGGTAGAAGCCCAAGCCCCA
GAAGATTTAGAATTGATCCAAGCTCTCCCTTACATGAAAAAAACCTTGAAGATAACTTACAGAGTTTGGC
TACACGATTAGCTCCAATTTATAAGCAGTATGCTCCAGTAGCTTACCAAAATCAGGTGGAATATGAAAAT
GTTGCCCGAGAATGTCGGCTTGGCAGCAAGGAAGGTCGTCCCTTCTCTGGGGTCACTGCTTGCCTGGACT
TCTGTGCTCATCCCCACAGGGACATTCACAACATGAATAATGGAAGCACTGTGGTTTGTACCTTAACTCG
AGAAGATAACCGCTCTTTGGGTGTTATTCCTCAAGATGAGCAGCTCCATGTGCTACCTCTTTATAAGCTT
TCAGACACAGATGAGTTTGGCTCCAAGGAAGGAATGGAAGCCAAGATCAAATCTGGGGCCATCGAGGTCC
TGGCACCCCGCCGCAAAAAAAGAACGTGTTTCACTCAGCCTGTTCCCCGTTCTGGAAAGAAGAGGGCTGC
GATGATGACAGAGGTTCTTGCACATAAGATAAGGGCAGTGGAAAAGAAACCTATTCCCCGAATCAAGCGG
AAGAATAACTCAACAACAACAAACAACAGTAAGCCTTCGTCACTGCCAACCTTAGGGAGTAACACTGAGA
CCGTGCAACCTGAAGTAAAAAGTGAAACCGAACCCCATTTTATCTTAAAAAGTTCAGACAACACTAAAAC
TTATTCGCTGATGCCATCCGCTCCTCACCCAGTGAAAGAGGCATCTCCAGGCTTCTCCTGGTCCCCGAAG
ACTGCTTCAGCCACACCAGCTCCACTGAAGAATGACGCAACAGCCTCATGCGGGTTTTCAGAAAGAAGCA
GCACTCCCCACTGTACGATGCCTTCGGGAAGACTCAGTGGTGCCAATGCAGCTGCTGCTGATGGCCCTGG
CATTTCACAGCTTGGCGAAGTGGCTCCTCTCCCCACCCTGTCTGCTCCTGTGATGGAGCCCCTCATTAAT
TCTGAGCCTTCCACTGGTGTGACTGAGCCGCTAACGCCTCATCAGCCAAACCACCAGCCCTCCTTCCTCA
CCTCTCCTCAAGACCTTGCCTCTTCTCCAATGGAAGAAGATGAGCAGCATTCTGAAGCAGATGAGCCTCC
ATCAGACGAACCCCTATCTGATGACCCCCTGTCACCTGCTGAGGAGAAATTGCCCCACATTGATGAGTAT
TGGTCAGACAGTGAGCACATCTTTTTGGATGCAAATATTGGTGGGGTGGCCATCGCACCTGCTCACGGCT
CGGTTTTGATTGAGTGTGCCCGGCGAGAGCTGCACGCTACCACTCCTGTTGAGCACCCCAACCGTAATCA
TCCAACCCGCCTCTCCCTTGTCTTTTACCAGCACAAAAACCTAAATAAGCCCCAACATGGTTTTGAACTA
AACAAGATTAAGTTTGAGGCTAAAGAAGCTAAGAATAAGAAAATGAAGGCCTCAGAGCAAAAAGACCAGG
CAGCTAATGAAGGTCCAGAACAGTCCTCTGAAGTAAATGAATTGAACCAAATTCCTTCTCATAAAGCATT
AACATTAACCCATGACAATGTTGTCACCGTGTCCCCTTATGCTCTCACACACGTTGCGGGGCCCTATAAC
CATTGGGTCATCGATTGATTAATTAAGAATTCGACCCAGCTTTCTTGTACAAAGTGGTTGGTAAGCCTAT
CCCTAACCCTCTCCTCGGTCTCGATTCTACGTAGTAATGAGCTAGCGCTAACCGGTGGCGCGTTAAGTCG
ACAATCAACCTCTGGATTACAAAATTTGTGAAAGATTGACTGGTATTCTTAACTATGTTGCTCCTTTTAC
GCTATGTGGATACGCTGCTTTAATGCCTTTGTATCATGCTATTGCTTCCCGTATGGCTTTCATTTTCTCC
TCCTTGTATAAATCCTGGTTGCTGTCTCTTTATGAGGAGTTGTGGCCCGTTGTCAGGCAACGTGGCGTGG
TGTGCACTGTGTTTGCTGACGCAACCCCCACTGGTTGGGGCATTGCCACCACCTGTCAGCTCCTTTCCGG
GACTTTCGCTTTCCCCCTCCCTATTGCCACGGCGGAACTCATCGCCGCCTGCCTTGCCCGCTGCTGGACA
GGGGCTCGGCTGTTGGGCACTGACAATTCCGTGGTGTTGTCGGGGAAATCATCGTCCTTTCCTTGGCTGC
TCGCCTGTGTTGCCACCTGGATTCTGCGCGGGACGTCCTTCTGCTACGTCCCTTCGGCCCTCAATCCAGC
GGACCTTCCTTCCCGCGGCCTGCTGCCGGCTCTGCGGCCTCTTCCGCGTCTTCGCCTTCGCCCTCAGACG
AGTCGGATCTCCCTTTGGGCCGCCTCCCCGCGTCGACTTTAAGACCAATGACTTACAAGGCAGCTGTAGA
TCTTAGCCACTTTTTAAAAGAAAAGGGGGGACTGGAAGGGCTAATTCACTCCCAACGAAGACAAGATCTG
CTTTTTGCTTGTACTGGGTCTCTCTGGTTAGACCAGATCTGAGCCTGGGAGCTCTCTGGCTAACTAGGGA
ACCCACTGCTTAAGCCTCAATAAAGCTTGCCTTGAGTGCTTCAAGTAGTGTGTGCCCGTCTGTTGTGTGA
CTCTGGTAACTAGAGATCCCTCAGACCCTTTTAGTCAGTGTGGAAAATCTCTAGCAGTACGTATAGTAGT
TCATGTCATCTTATTATTCAGTATTTATAACTTGCAAAGAAATGAATATCAGAGAGTGAGAGGAACTTGT
TTATTGCAGCTTATAATGGTTACAAATAAAGCAATAGCATCACAAATTTCACAAATAAAGCATTTTTTTC
ACTGCATTCTAGTTGTGGTTTGTCCAAACTCATCAATGTATCTTATCATGTCTGGCTCTAGCTATCCCGC
CCCTAACTCCGCCCATCCCGCCCCTAACTCCGCCCAGTTCCGCCCATTCTCCGCCCCATGGCTGACTAAT
TTTTTTTATTTATGCAGAGGCCGAGGCCGCCTCGGCCTCTGAGCTATTCCAGAAGTAGTGAGGAGGCTTT
TTTGGAGGCCTAGGGACGTACCCAATTCGCCCTATAGTGAGTCGTATTACGCGCGCTCACTGGCCGTCGT
TTTACAACGTCGTGACTGGGAAAACCCTGGCGTTACCCAACTTAATCGCCTTGCAGCACATCCCCCTTTC
GCCAGCTGGCGTAATAGCGAAGAGGCCCGCACCGATCGCCCTTCCCAACAGTTGCGCAGCCTGAATGGCG
AATGGG
[124 nt withheld, positions 9877-10000]
C
[91 nt withheld, positions 10002-10092]
A
[49 nt withheld, positions 10094-10142]
CCTTTGACGTTGGAGTCCACGTTCTTT
[37 nt withheld, positions 10170-10206]
ACCCTATCTCGGTCTATTCTTTTGATTTATAAGGGATTTTGCCGATTTCGGCCTATTGGTTAAAAAATGA
GCTGATTTAACAAAAATTTAACGCGAATTTTAACAAAATATTAACGCTTACAATTTAGGTGGCACTTTTC
GGGGAAATGTGCGCGGAACCCCTATTTGTTTATTTTTCTAAATACATTCAAATATGTATCCGCTCATGAG
ACAATAACCCTGATAAATGCTTCAATAATATTGAAAAAGGAAGAGTATGAGTATTCAACATTTCCGTGTC
GCCCTTATTCCCTTTTTTGCGGCATTTTGCCTTCCTGTTTTTGCTCACCCAGAAACGCTGGTGAAAGTAA
AAGATGCTGAAGATCAGTTGGGTGCACGAGTGGGTTACATCGAACTGGATCTCAACAGCGGTAAGATCCT
TGAGAGTTTTCGCCCCGAAGAACGTTTTCCAATGATGAGCACTTTTAAAGTTCTGCTATGTGGCGCGGTA
TTATCCCGTATTGACGCCGGGCAAGAGCAACTCGGTCGCCGCATACACTATTCTCAGAATGACTTGGTTG
AGTACTCACCAGTCACAGAAAAGCATCTTACGGATGGCATGACAGTAAGAGAATTATGCAGTGCTGCCAT
AACCATGAGTGATAACACTGCGGCCAACTTACTTCTGACAACGATCGGAGGACCGAAGGAGCTAACCGCT
TTTTTGCACAACATGGGGGATCATGTAACTCGCCTTGATCGTTGGGAACCGGAGCTGAATGAAGCCATAC
CAAACGACGAGCGTGACACCACGATGCCTGTAGCAATGGCAACAACGTTGCGCAAACTATTAACTGGCGA
ACTACTTACTCTAGCTTCCCGGCAACAATTAATAGACTGGATGGAGGCGGATAAAGTTGCAGGACCACTT
CTGCGCTCGGCCCTTCCGGCTGGCTGGTTTATTGCTGATAAATCTGGAGCCGGTGAGCGTGGGTCTCGCG
GTATCATTGCAGCACTGGGGCCAGATGGTAAGCCCTCCCGTATCGTAGTTATCTACACGACGGGGAGTCA
GGCAACTATGGATGAACGAAATAGACAGATCGCTGAGATAGGTGCCTCACTGATTAAGCATTGGTAACTG
TCAGACCAAGTTTACTCATATATACTTTAGATTGATTTAAAACTTCATTTTTAATTTAAAAGGATCTAGG
TGAAGATCCTTTTTGATAATCTCATGACCAAAATCCCTTAACGTGAGTTTTCGTTCCACTGAGCGTCAGA
CCCCGTAGAAAAGATCAAAGGATCTTC
